Addgene plasmid #139407: pFRT-TO-RPB1-His K710,719R CRres si2,4R
Purpose: Dox-inducible, K710, 719R C-terminal His tagged RPB1, resistant to siRNAs 2 & 4, for generation of TRex flp In cells.
Depositing lab: Jesper Svejstrup. Depositing organization: Francis Crick Institute. Publication: Regulation of the RNAPII Pool Is Integral to the DNA Damage Response. Tufegdzic Vidakovic A, Mitter R, Kelly GP, Neumann M, Harreman M, Rodriguez-Martinez M, Herlihy A, Weems JC, Boeing S, Encheva V, Gaul L, Milligan L, Tollervey D, Conaway RC, Conaway JW, Snijders AP, Stewart A, Svejstrup JQ. Cell. 2020 Mar 5. pii: S0092-8674(20)30153-7. doi: 10.1016/j.cell.2020.02.009. PubMed 32142654.
Backbone
  Vector backbone: pFRT-TO
  Backbone size w/o insert (bp): 5135
  Total vector size (bp): 11071
  Vector type: Mammalian Expression
  Selectable markers: Hygromycin
Growth in bacteria
  Bacterial resistance: Ampicillin, 100 μg/mL
  Growth temperature: 37°C
  Growth strain: DH5alpha
  Copy number: High Copy
Gene/Insert
  Gene/Insert name: RPB1
  Species: H. sapiens (human)
  Insert size (bp): 5937
  Mutation: K710,719R
  GenBank ID: NM_000937.5
  Entrez Gene: POLR2A (a.k.a. NEDHIB, POLR2, POLRA, RPB1, RPBh1, RPO2, RPOL2, RpIILS, hRPB220, hsRPB1)
  Tag / fusion protein: 6xHis (C terminal on insert)
Terms and licenses: Academic/Nonprofit Terms; Industry Terms: Not Available to Industry
How to cite: pFRT-TO-RPB1-His K710,719R CRres si2,4R was a gift from Jesper Svejstrup (Addgene plasmid # 139407 ; http://n2t.net/addgene:139407 ; RRID:Addgene_139407)
