[The description below was written by a language model from this plasmid's Addgene catalogue record and pLannotate feature annotations shown in this document.]
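Description:
pFRT-TO-RPB1-His K710,719R CRres si2,4R is a mammalian expression plasmid of about 11.1 kb, built on the pFRT-TO backbone for making doxycycline-inducible stable cell lines by Flp-mediated site-specific integration (Flp-In T-REx system). In bacteria it is maintained as a high-copy plasmid through a ColE1/pUC-type origin and selected with ampicillin via the β-lactamase gene. Remnants of an f1 origin, lac regulatory elements and a bleomycin-resistance fragment are also annotated in the backbone.

The payload is a roughly 5.9 kb human POLR2A cDNA encoding RPB1, the largest and catalytic subunit of RNA polymerase II, fused at its C terminus to a 6xHis tag and followed by the bGH polyadenylation signal. The automated annotation marks only part of this reading frame as POLR2A, matched to a hamster reference protein, but the position of the His tag indicates that the frame continues well beyond the annotated segment. Expression is driven by the CMV enhancer/promoter followed by short tet operator sequences, so transcription is repressed in cells expressing the Tet repressor and released by doxycycline. The insert carries lysine-to-arginine substitutions at K710 and K719 and is resistant to two siRNAs (numbers 2 and 4), which allows the endogenous protein to be knocked down and replaced by the mutant. The "CRres" part of the name is not explained in the record.

Downstream lies an FRT site directly followed by a hygromycin resistance gene and an SV40 poly(A) signal, with no functional promoter annotated immediately upstream. In this design, Flp recombination into a genomic FRT site places the marker behind a resident promoter, so hygromycin resistance selects for correct integrants. The associated work concerns regulation of the RNA polymerase II pool in the DNA damage response.
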