Features (pLannotate 1.2.2; 22 found; start..end, strand, type, name):
     28..80      -  misc_feature   bom (fragment): basis of mobility region from pBR322
    235..614     +  enhancer       CMV enhancer: human cytomegalovirus immediate early enhancer
    615..818     +  promoter       CMV promoter: human cytomegalovirus (CMV) immediate early promoter
    820..839     +  promoter       PLtetO-1 promoter (fragment): modified phage lambda PL promoter with tet operator sites (Lutz and Bujard, 1997)
    841..860     +  promoter       PLtetO-1 promoter (fragment): modified phage lambda PL promoter with tet operator sites (Lutz and Bujard, 1997)
    868..901     +  promoter       TRE3GV promoter (fragment): 3rd-generation Tet-responsive promoter that can be activated by binding of Tet-On® 3G, optimized for retroviral and lentiviral vectors
   1053..5891    +  CDS            POLR2A (fragment): RPB1_CRIGR - Experimental evidence at protein level: Swiss-Prot protein existence level 1. DNA-dependent RNA polymerase catalyzes the transcription of DNA into RNA using the four ribonucleoside triphosphates as substrates. Largest and catalytic component of RNA polymerase II which synthesizes mRNA precursors and many functional non-coding RNAs. Forms the polymerase active center together with the second largest subunit. Pol II is the central component of the basal RNA polymerase II transcription machinery. It is composed of mobile elements that move relative to each other. RPB1 is part of the
   6966..6983    +  CDS            6xHis: 6xHis affinity tag
   7030..7254    +  polyA_signal   bGH poly(A) signal: bovine growth hormone polyadenylation signal
   7258..7279    +  promoter       SV40 promoter (fragment): SV40 enhancer and early promoter
   7300..7533    +  rep_origin     f1 ori (fragment) (sequence partly withheld): f1 bacteriophage origin of replication; arrow indicates direction of (+) strand synthesis
   7538..7585    +  protein_bind   FRT: FLP-mediated recombination occurs in the 8-bp core sequence TCTAGAAA (Turan and Bode, 2011). FLP recombinase from the Saccharomyces cerevisiae 2μ plasmid
   7593..8615    +  CDS            HygR: aminoglycoside phosphotransferase from E. coli; aph(4)-Ia; confers resistance to hygromycin
   8625..8750    +  CDS            ble (fragment): BLE_KLEPN - Experimental evidence at protein level: Swiss-Prot protein existence level 1. Binding protein with a strong affinity to the bleomycin family of antibiotics. Binds to CL990; an antimitotic-antibiotic compound. From Klebsiella pneumoniae.
   8745..8866    +  polyA_signal   SV40 poly(A) signal: SV40 polyadenylation signal
   8937..8959    -  protein_bind   lac operator (fragment): The lac repressor binds to the lac operator to inhibit transcription in E. coli. This inhibition can be relieved by adding lactose or isopropyl-β-D-thiogalactopyranoside (IPTG). lac repressor encoded by lacI
   8963..8993    -  promoter       lac promoter: promoter for the E. coli lac operon
   9008..9029    -  protein_bind   CAP binding site: CAP binding activates transcription in the presence of cAMP. E. coli catabolite activator protein
   9042..9134    -  CDS            lacI (fragment): lac repressor; lacI; The lac repressor binds to the lac operator to inhibit transcription in E. coli. This inhibition can be relieved by adding lactose or isopropyl-β-D-thiogalactopyranoside (IPTG).
   9317..9905    -  rep_origin     ori: high-copy-number ColE1/pMB1/pBR322/pUC origin of replication
  10076..10936   -  CDS            AmpR: β-lactamase; bla; confers resistance to ampicillin, carbenicillin, and related antibiotics
  10937..11041   -  promoter       AmpR promoter: bla
>Addgene plasmid #139407 | pFRT-TO-RPB1-His K710,719R CRres si2,4R | addgene full sequence | sequence record 291992 | Addgene NGS Result
GACGGATCGGGAGATCTCCCGATCCCCTATGGTGCACTCTCAGTACAATCTGCTCTGATGCCGCATAGTT
AAGCCAGTATCTGCTCCCTGCTTGTGTGTTGGAGGTCGCTGAGTAGTGCGCGAGCAAAATTTAAGCTACA
ACAAGGCAAGGCTTGACCGACAATTGCATGAAGAATCTGCTTAGGGTTAGGCGTTTTGCGCTGCTTCGCG
ATGTACGGGCCAGATATACGCGTTGACATTGATTATTGACTAGTTATTAATAGTAATCAATTACGGGGTC
ATTAGTTCATAGCCCATATATGGAGTTCCGCGTTACATAACTTACGGTAAATGGCCCGCCTGGCTGACCG
CCCAACGACCCCCGCCCATTGACGTCAATAATGACGTATGTTCCCATAGTAACGCCAATAGGGACTTTCC
ATTGACGTCAATGGGTGGAGTATTTACGGTAAACTGCCCACTTGGCAGTACATCAAGTGTATCATATGCC
AAGTACGCCCCCTATTGACGTCAATGACGGTAAATGGCCCGCCTGGCATTATGCCCAGTACATGACCTTA
TGGGACTTTCCTACTTGGCAGTACATCTACGTATTAGTCATCGCTATTACCATGGTGATGCGGTTTTGGC
AGTACATCAATGGGCGTGGATAGCGGTTTGACTCACGGGGATTTCCAAGTCTCCACCCCATTGACGTCAA
TGGGAGTTTGTTTTGGCACCAAAATCAACGGGACTTTCCAAAATGTCGTAACAACTCCGCCCCATTGACG
CAAATGGGCGGTAGGCGTGTACGGTGGGAGGTCTATATAAGCAGAGCTCTCCCTATCAGTGATAGAGATC
TCCCTATCAGTGATAGAGATCGTCGACGAGCTCGTTTAGTGAACCGTCAGATCGCCTGGAGACGCCATCC
ACGCTGTTTTGACCTCCATAGAAGACACCGGGACCGATCCAGCCTCCGGACTCTAGCGTTTAAACTTAAG
CTTGGTACCGAGCTCGGATCCACTAGTCCAGTGTGGTGGAATTCTGCAGATATCCAGCACAGTGGCGGCC
GCATGCACGGGGGTGGCCCCCCCTCGGGGGACAGCGCATGCCCGCTGCGCACCATCAAGAGAGTCCAGTT
CGGAGTCCTGAGTCCGGATGAACTGAAGCGAATGTCTGTGACGGAGGGTGGCATCAAATACCCAGAGACG
ACTGAGGGAGGCCGCCCCAAGCTTGGGGGGCTGATGGACCCGAGGCAGGGGGTGATTGAGCGGACTGGCC
GCTGCCAAACATGTGCAGGAAACATGACAGAGTGTCCTGGCCACTTTGGCCACATTGAACTGGCCAAGCC
TGTGTTTCACGTGGGCTTCCTGGTGAAGACAATGAAAGTTTTGCGCTGTGTCTGCTTCTTCTGCTCCAAA
CTGCTTGTGGACTCTAACAACCCAAAGATCAAGGATATCCTGGCTAAGTCCAAGGGACAGCCCAAGAAGC
GGCTCACACATGTCTACGACCTTTGCAAGGGCAAAAACATATGCGAGGGTGGGGAGGAGATGGACAACAA
GTTCGGTGTGGAACAACCTGAGGGTGACGAGGATCTGACCAAAGAAAAGGGCCATGGTGGCTGTGGGCGG
TACCAGCCCAGGATCCGGCGTTCTGGCCTAGAGCTGTATGCGGAATGGAAGCACGTTAATGAGGACTCTC
AGGAGAAGAAGATCCTGCTGAGTCCAGAGCGAGTGCATGAGATCTTCAAACGCATCTCAGATGAGGAGTG
TTTTGTGCTGGGCATGGAGCCCCGCTATGCACGGCCAGAGTGGATGATTGTCACAGTGCTGCCTGTGCCC
CCGCTCTCCGTGCGGCCTGCTGTTGTGATGCAGGGCTCTGCCCGTAACCAGGATGACCTGACTCACAAAC
TGGCTGACATCGTGAAGATCAACAATCAGCTGCGGCGCAATGAGCAGAACGGCGCAGCGGCCCATGTCAT
TGCAGAGGATGTGAAGCTCCTCCAGTTCCATGTGGCCACCATGGTGGACAATGAGCTGCCTGGCTTGCCC
CGTGCCATGCAGAAGTCTGGGCGTCCCCTCAAGTCCCTGAAGCAGCGGTTGAAGGGCAAGGAAGGCCGGG
TGCGAGGGAACCTGATGGGCAAAAGAGTGGACTTCTCGGCCCGTACTGTCATCACCCCCGACCCCAACCT
CTCCATTGACCAGGTTGGCGTGCCCCGCTCCATTGCTGCCAACATGACCTTTGCGGAGATTGTCACCCCC
TTCAACATTGACAGACTTCAAGAACTAGTGCGCAGGGGGAACAGCCAGTACCCAGGCGCCAAGTACATCA
TCCGAGACAATGGTGATCGCATTGACTTGCGTTTCCACCCCAAGCCCAGTGACCTTCACCTGCAGACCGG
CTATAAGGTGGAACGGCACATGTGTGATGGGGACATTGTTATCTTCAACCGGCAGCCAACTCTGCACAAA
ATGTCCATGATGGGGCATCGGGTCCGCATTCTCCCATGGTCTACCTTTCGCTTGAATCTTAGTGTGACAA
CTCCGTACAATGCAGACTTTGACGGTGACGAAATGAATCTTCACCTGCCACAGTCTCTGGAGACGCGAGC
AGAGATCCAGGAGCTGGCCATGGTTCCTCGCATGATTGTCACCCCCCAGAGCAATCGGCCTGTCATGGGT
ATTGTGCAGGACACACTCACAGCAGTGCGCAAATTCACCAAGAGAGACGTCTTCCTGGAGCGGGGTGAAG
TGATGAACCTCCTGATGTTCCTGTCGACGTGGGATGGGAAGGTCCCACAGCCGGCCATCCTAAAGCCCCG
GCCCCTGTGGACAGGCAAGCAAATCTTCTCCCTCATCATACCTGGTCACATCAATTGTATCCGTACCCAC
AGCACCCATCCCGATGATGAAGACAGTGGCCCTTACAAGCACATCTCTCCTGGGGACACCAAGGTGGTGG
TGGAGAATGGGGAGCTGATCATGGGCATCCTGTGTAAGAAGTCTCTGGGCACGTCAGCTGGCTCCCTGGT
CCACATCTCCTACCTAGAGATGGGTCATGACATCACTCGCCTCTTCTACTCCAACATTCAGACTGTCATT
AACAACTGGCTCCTCATCGAGGGTCATACTATTGGCATTGGGGACTCCATTGCTGATTCTAAGACTTACC
AGGACATTCAGAACACTATTAAGAAGGCCAGGCAGGACGTTATCGAAGTGATTGAAAGGGCACACAACAA
TGAGCTGGAGCCCACCCCAGGGAACACTCTGCGGCAGACGTTTGAGAATCAGGTGAACCGCATTCTTAAC
GATGCCCGAGACAAGACTGGCTCCTCTGCTCAGAAATCCCTGTCTGAATACAACAACTTCAAGTCTATGG
TCGTGTCCGGAGCTAAAGGTTCCAAGATTAACATCTCCCAGGTCATTGCTGTCGTTGGACAGCAGAACGT
CGAGGGCAAGCGGATTCCATTTGGCTTCAAGCACCGGACTCTGCCTCACTTCATCAAGGATGACTACGGG
CCTGAGAGCCGTGGCTTTGTGGAGAACTCCTACCTAGCCGGCCTCACACCCACTGAGTTCTTTTTCCACG
CCATGGGGGGTCGTGAGGGGCTCATTGACACGGCTGTCAAGACTGCTGAGACTGGATACATCCAGCGGCG
GCTGATCAAGTCCATGGAGTCAGTGATGGTGAAGTACGACGCGACTGTGCGGAACTCCATCAACCAGGTG
GTGCAGCTGCGCTACGGCGAAGACGGCCTGGCAGGCGAGAGCGTTGAGTTCCAGAACCTGGCTACGCTTA
AGCCTTCCAACAAGGCTTTTGAGAAGAAGTTCCGCTTTGATTATACCAATGAGAGGGCCCTGCGGCGCAC
TCTGCAGGAGGACCTGGTGAAGGACGTGCTGAGCAACGCACACATCCAGAACGAGTTGGAGCGGGAATTT
GAGCGGATGCGGGAGGATCGGGAGGTGCTCAGGGTCATCTTCCCAACTGGAGACAGCAAGGTCGTCCTCC
CCTGTAACCTGCTGCGGATGATCTGGAATGCTCAGAAAATCTTCCACATCAACCCACGCCTTCCCTCCGA
CCTGCACCCCATCAAAGTGGTGGAGGGAGTCAAGGAATTGAGCAAGAAGCTGGTGATTGTGAATGGGGAT
GACCCACTAAGTCGACAGGCCCAGGAAAATGCCACGCTGCTCTTCAACATCCACCTGCGGTCCACGTTGT
GTTCCCGCCGCATGGCAGAGGAGTTTCGGCTCAGTGGGGAGGCCTTCGACTGGCTGCTTGGGGAGATTGA
GTCCAAGTTCAACCAAGCCATTGCGCATCCCGGGGAAATGGTGGGGGCTCTGGCTGCGCAGTCCCTTGGA
GAACCTGCCACCCAGATGACCTTGAATACCTTCCACTATGCTGGTGTGTCTGCCAAGAATGTGACGCTGG
GTGTGCCCCGACTTAAGGAGCTCATCAACATTTCCAAGAAGCCAAAGACTCCTTCGCTTACTGTCTTCCT
GTTGGGCCAGTCCGCTCGTGATGCTGAGAGAGCCAAGGATATTCTGTGCCGTCTGGAGCATACAACGTTG
AGGAAGGTGACTGCCAACACAGCCATCTACTATGACCCCAACCCCCAGAGCACGGTGGTGGCAGAGGATC
AGGAATGGGTGAATGTCTACTATGAAATGCCTGACTTTGATGTGGCCCGAATCTCCCCCTGGCTGTTGCG
GGTGGAGCTGGATCGGAAGCACATGACTGACCGGAAGCTCACCATGGAGCAGATTGCTGAAAAGATCAAT
GCTGGTTTTGGTGACGACTTGAACTGCATCTTTAATGATGACAATGCAGAGAAGCTGGTGCTCCGTATTC
GCATCATGAACAGTGATGAGAACAAGATGCAAGAAGAGGAAGAGGTGGTGGACAAGATGGATGATGATGT
CTTCCTGCGCTGCATCGAGTCCAACATGCTGACAGATATGACCCTGCAGGGCATCGAGCAGATCAGCAAG
GTGTACATGCACTTGCCACAGACAGACAACAAGAAGAAGATCATCATCACGGAGGATGGGGAATTCAAGG
CCCTGCAGGAGTGGATCCTGGAGACGGACGGCGTGAGCTTGATGCGGGTGCTGTCAGAGAAAGACGTGGA
TCCAGTACGCACAACGTCGAATGACATTGTGGAGATCTTCACGGTGCTGGGCATTGAAGCCGTGCGGAAG
GCCCTGGAGCGGGAGCTGTACCACGTCATCTCCTTTGATGGCTCCTATGTCAATTACCGACACTTGGCTC
TCTTGTGTGATACCATGACCTGTCGTGGCCACTTGATGGCCATCACCCGACACGGAGTCAACCGCCAGGA
CACAGGACCACTCATGAAGTGTTCCTTTGAGGAAACGGTGGACGTGCTTATGGAAGCAGCCGCACACGGT
GAGAGTGACCCCATGAAGGGGGTCTCTGAGAATATCATGCTGGGCCAGCTGGCTCCGGCCGGCACTGGCT
GCTTTGACCTCCTGCTTGATGCAGAGAAGTGCAAGTATGGCATGGAGATCCCCACCAATATCCCCGGCCT
GGGGGCTGCTGGACCCACCGGCATGTTCTTTGGTTCAGCACCCAGTCCCATGGGTGGAATCTCTCCTGCC
ATGACACCTTGGAACCAGGGTGCAACCCCTGCCTATGGCGCCTGGTCCCCCAGTGTTGGGAGTGGAATGA
CCCCAGGGGCAGCCGGCTTCTCTCCCAGTGCTGCGTCAGATGCCAGCGGCTTCAGCCCAGGTTACTCCCC
TGCCTGGTCTCCCACACCGGGCTCCCCGGGGTCCCCAGGTCCCTCAAGCCCCTACATCCCTTCACCAGGT
GGTGCCATGTCTCCCAGCTACTCGCCAACGTCACCTGCCTACGAGCCCCGCTCTCCTGGGGGCTACACAC
CCCAGAGTCCCTCTTATTCCCCCACTTCACCCTCCTACTCCCCTACCTCTCCATCCTATTCTCCAACCAG
TCCCAACTATAGTCCCACATCACCCAGCTATTCGCCAACGTCACCCAGCTACTCACCGACCTCTCCCAGC
TACTCACCCACCTCTCCCAGCTACTCGCCCACCTCTCCCAGCTACTCGCCCACCTCTCCCAGCTACTCAC
CCACTTCCCCTAGCTACTCGCCCACTTCCCCTAGCTACTCGCCAACGTCTCCCAGCTACTCGCCGACATC
TCCCAGCTACTCGCCAACTTCACCCAGCTATTCTCCCACTTCTCCCAGCTACTCACCTACCTCTCCAAGC
TATTCACCCACCTCCCCCAGCTACTCACCCACTTCCCCAAGTTACTCACCCACCAGCCCGAACTATTCTC
CAACCAGTCCCAATTACACCCCAACATCACCCAGCTACAGCCCGACATCACCCAGCTATTCACCTACTAG
TCCCAACTACACACCTACCAGCCCTAACTACAGCCCAACCTCTCCAAGCTACTCTCCAACATCACCCAGC
TATTCCCCGACCTCACCAAGTTACTCCCCTTCCAGCCCACGATACACACCACAGTCTCCAACCTATACCC
CAAGCTCACCCAGCTACAGCCCCAGCTCGCCCAGCTACAGCCCAACCTCACCCAAGTACACCCCAACCAG
TCCTTCTTACAGTCCCAGCTCCCCAGAGTATACCCCAACCTCTCCCAAGTACTCACCTACCAGTCCCAAA
TATTCACCCACCTCTCCCAAGTACTCGCCTACCAGTCCCACCTATTCACCCACCACCCCAAAATACTCCC
CAACATCTCCTACTTATTCCCCAACCTCTCCAGTCTACACCCCAACCTCTCCCAAGTACTCACCTACTAG
CCCCACTTACTCGCCCACTTCCCCCAAGTACTCGCCCACCAGCCCCACCTACTCGCCCACCTCCCCCAAA
GGCTCAACCTACTCTCCCACTTCCCCTGGTTACTCGCCCACCAGCCCCACCTACAGTCTCACAAGCCCGG
CTATCAGCCCGGATGACAGTGACGAGGAGAACGCTCACCATCACCATCACCATTGACTCGAGTCTAGAGG
GCCCGTTTAAACCCGCTGATCAGCCTCGACTGTGCCTTCTAGTTGCCAGCCATCTGTTGTTTGCCCCTCC
CCCGTGCCTTCCTTGACCCTGGAAGGTGCCACTCCCACTGTCCTTTCCTAATAAAATGAGGAAATTGCAT
CGCATTGTCTGAGTAGGTGTCATTCTATTCTGGGGGGTGGGGTGGGGCAGGACAGCAAGGGGGAGGATTG
GGAAGACAATAGCAGGCATGCTGGGGATGCGGTGGGCTCTATGGCTTCTGAGGCGGAAAGAACCAGCTGG
GGCTCTAGGGGGTATCCCC
[124 nt withheld, positions 7300-7423]
C
[91 nt withheld, positions 7425-7515]
AGGGTGATGGTTCACGTACCTAGAAGTTCCTATTCCGAAGTTCCTATTCTCTAGAAAGTATAGGAACTTC
CTTGGCCAAAAAGCCTGAACTCACCGCGACGTCTGTCGAGAAGTTTCTGATCGAAAAGTTCGACAGCGTC
TCCGACCTGATGCAGCTCTCGGAGGGCGAAGAATCTCGTGCTTTCAGCTTCGATGTAGGAGGGCGTGGAT
ATGTCCTGCGGGTAAATAGCTGCGCCGATGGTTTCTACAAAGATCGTTATGTTTATCGGCACTTTGCATC
GGCCGCGCTCCCGATTCCGGAAGTGCTTGACATTGGGGAATTCAGCGAGAGCCTGACCTATTGCATCTCC
CGCCGTGCACAGGGTGTCACGTTGCAAGACCTGCCTGAAACCGAACTGCCCGCTGTTCTGCAGCCGGTCG
CGGAGGCCATGGATGCGATCGCTGCGGCCGATCTTAGCCAGACGAGCGGGTTCGGCCCATTCGGACCGCA
AGGAATCGGTCAATACACTACATGGCGTGATTTCATATGCGCGATTGCTGATCCCCATGTGTATCACTGG
CAAACTGTGATGGACGACACCGTCAGTGCGTCCGTCGCGCAGGCTCTCGATGAGCTGATGCTTTGGGCCG
AGGACTGCCCCGAAGTCCGGCACCTCGTGCACGCGGATTTCGGCTCCAACAATGTCCTGACGGACAATGG
CCGCATAACAGCGGTCATTGACTGGAGCGAGGCGATGTTCGGGGATTCCCAATACGAGGTCGCCAACATC
TTCTTCTGGAGGCCGTGGTTGGCTTGTATGGAGCAGCAGACGCGCTACTTCGAGCGGAGGCATCCGGAGC
TTGCAGGATCGCCGCGGCTCCGGGCGTATATGCTCCGCATTGGTCTTGACCAACTCTATCAGAGCTTGGT
TGACGGCAATTTCGATGATGCAGCTTGGGCGCAGGGTCGATGCGACGCAATCGTCCGATCCGGAGCCGGG
ACTGTCGGGCGTACACAAATCGCCCGCAGAAGCGCGGCCGTCTGGACCGATGGCTGTGTAGAAGTACTCG
CCGATAGTGGAAACCGACGCCCCAGCACTCGTCCGAGGGCAAAGGAATAGCACGTACTACGAGATTTCGA
TTCCACCGCCGCCTTCTATGAAAGGTTGGGCTTCGGAATCGTTTTCCGGGACGCCGGCTGGATGATCCTC
CAGCGCGGGGATCTCATGCTGGAGTTCTTCGCCCACCCCAACTTGTTTATTGCAGCTTATAATGGTTACA
AATAAAGCAATAGCATCACAAATTTCACAAATAAAGCATTTTTTTCACTGCATTCTAGTTGTGGTTTGTC
CAAACTCATCAATGTATCTTATCATGTCTGTATACCGTCGACCTCTAGCTAGAGCTTGGCGTAATCATGG
TCATAGCTGTTTCCTGTGTGAAATTGTTATCCGCTCACAATTCCACACAACATACGAGCCGGAAGCATAA
AGTGTAAAGCCTGGGGTGCCTAATGAGTGAGCTAACTCACATTAATTGCGTTGCGCTCACTGCCCGCTTT
CCAGTCGGGAAACCTGTCGTGCCAGCTGCATTAATGAATCGGCCAACGCGCGGGGAGAGGCGGTTTGCGT
ATTGGGCGCTCTTCCGCTTCCTCGCTCACTGACTCGCTGCGCTCGGTCGTTCGGCTGCGGCGAGCGGTAT
CAGCTCACTCAAAGGCGGTAATACGGTTATCCACAGAATCAGGGGATAACGCAGGAAAGAACATGTGAGC
AAAAGGCCAGCAAAAGGCCAGGAACCGTAAAAAGGCCGCGTTGCTGGCGTTTTTCCATAGGCTCCGCCCC
CCTGACGAGCATCACAAAAATCGACGCTCAAGTCAGAGGTGGCGAAACCCGACAGGACTATAAAGATACC
AGGCGTTTCCCCCTGGAAGCTCCCTCGTGCGCTCTCCTGTTCCGACCCTGCCGCTTACCGGATACCTGTC
CGCCTTTCTCCCTTCGGGAAGCGTGGCGCTTTCTCATAGCTCACGCTGTAGGTATCTCAGTTCGGTGTAG
GTCGTTCGCTCCAAGCTGGGCTGTGTGCACGAACCCCCCGTTCAGCCCGACCGCTGCGCCTTATCCGGTA
ACTATCGTCTTGAGTCCAACCCGGTAAGACACGACTTATCGCCACTGGCAGCAGCCACTGGTAACAGGAT
TAGCAGAGCGAGGTATGTAGGCGGTGCTACAGAGTTCTTGAAGTGGTGGCCTAACTACGGCTACACTAGA
AGAACAGTATTTGGTATCTGCGCTCTGCTGAAGCCAGTTACCTTCGGAAAAAGAGTTGGTAGCTCTTGAT
CCGGCAAACAAACCACCGCTGGTAGCGGTGGTTTTTTTGTTTGCAAGCAGCAGATTACGCGCAGAAAAAA
AGGATCTCAAGAAGATCCTTTGATCTTTTCTACGGGGTCTGACGCTCAGTGGAACGAAAACTCACGTTAA
GGGATTTTGGTCATGAGATTATCAAAAAGGATCTTCACCTAGATCCTTTTAAATTAAAAATGAAGTTTTA
AATCAATCTAAAGTATATATGAGTAAACTTGGTCTGACAGTTACCAATGCTTAATCAGTGAGGCACCTAT
CTCAGCGATCTGTCTATTTCGTTCATCCATAGTTGCCTGACTCCCCGTCGTGTAGATAACTACGATACGG
GAGGGCTTACCATCTGGCCCCAGTGCTGCAATGATACCGCGAGACCCACGCTCACCGGCTCCAGATTTAT
CAGCAATAAACCAGCCAGCCGGAAGGGCCGAGCGCAGAAGTGGTCCTGCAACTTTATCCGCCTCCATCCA
GTCTATTAATTGTTGCCGGGAAGCTAGAGTAAGTAGTTCGCCAGTTAATAGTTTGCGCAACGTTGTTGCC
ATTGCTACAGGCATCGTGGTGTCACGCTCGTCGTTTGGTATGGCTTCATTCAGCTCCGGTTCCCAACGAT
CAAGGCGAGTTACATGATCCCCCATGTTGTGCAAAAAAGCGGTTAGCTCCTTCGGTCCTCCGATCGTTGT
CAGAAGTAAGTTGGCCGCAGTGTTATCACTCATGGTTATGGCAGCACTGCATAATTCTCTTACTGTCATG
CCATCCGTAAGATGCTTTTCTGTGACTGGTGAGTACTCAACCAAGTCATTCTGAGAATAGTGTATGCGGC
GACCGAGTTGCTCTTGCCCGGCGTCAATACGGGATAATACCGCGCCACATAGCAGAACTTTAAAAGTGCT
CATCATTGGAAAACGTTCTTCGGGGCGAAAACTCTCAAGGATCTTACCGCTGTTGAGATCCAGTTCGATG
TAACCCACTCGTGCACCCAACTGATCTTCAGCATCTTTTACTTTCACCAGCGTTTCTGGGTGAGCAAAAA
CAGGAAGGCAAAATGCCGCAAAAAAGGGAATAAGGGCGACACGGAAATGTTGAATACTCATACTCTTCCT
TTTTCAATATTATTGAAGCATTTATCAGGGTTATTGTCTCATGAGCGGATACATATTTGAATGTATTTAG
AAAAATAAACAAATAGGGGTTCCGCGCACATTTCCCCGAAAAGTGCCACCTGACGTC
